>Addgene plasmid #187370 | EGFP-Plekhh1-MyTH-FERM | depositor full sequence | sequence record 363609 | EGFP-Plekhh1-MyTH-FERM sequence 6450 bps
TAGTTATTAATAGTAATCAATTACGGGGTCATTAGTTCATAGCCCATATATGGAGTTCCGCGTTACATAA
CTTACGGTAAATGGCCCGCCTGGCTGACCGCCCAACGACCCCCGCCCATTGACGTCAATAATGACGTATG
TTCCCATAGTAACGCCAATAGGGACTTTCCATTGACGTCAATGGGTGGAGTATTTACGGTAAACTGCCCA
CTTGGCAGTACATCAAGTGTATCATATGCCAAGTACGCCCCCTATTGACGTCAATGACGGTAAATGGCCC
GCCTGGCATTATGCCCAGTACATGACCTTATGGGACTTTCCTACTTGGCAGTACATCTACGTATTAGTCA
TCGCTATTACCATGGTGATGCGGTTTTGGCAGTACATCAATGGGCGTGGATAGCGGTTTGACTCACGGGG
ATTTCCAAGTCTCCACCCCATTGACGTCAATGGGAGTTTGTTTTGGCACCAAAATCAACGGGACTTTCCA
AAATGTCGTAACAACTCCGCCCCATTGACGCAAATGGGCGGTAGGCGTGTACGGTGGGAGGTCTATATAA
GCAGAGCTGGTTTAGTGAACCGTCAGATCCGCTAGCGCTACCGGTCGCCACCATGGTGAGCAAGGGCGAG
GAGCTGTTCACCGGGGTGGTGCCCATCCTGGTCGAGCTGGACGGCGACGTAAACGGCCACAAGTTCAGCG
TGTCCGGCGAGGGCGAGGGCGATGCCACCTACGGCAAGCTGACCCTGAAGTTCATCTGCACCACCGGCAA
GCTGCCCGTGCCCTGGCCCACCCTCGTGACCACCCTGACCTACGGCGTGCAGTGCTTCAGCCGCTACCCC
GACCACATGAAGCAGCACGACTTCTTCAAGTCCGCCATGCCCGAAGGCTACGTCCAGGAGCGCACCATCT
TCTTCAAGGACGACGGCAACTACAAGACCCGCGCCGAGGTGAAGTTCGAGGGCGACACCCTGGTGAACCG
CATCGAGCTGAAGGGCATCGACTTCAAGGAGGACGGCAACATCCTGGGGCACAAGCTGGAGTACAACTAC
AACAGCCACAACGTCTATATCATGGCCGACAAGCAGAAGAACGGCATCAAGGTGAACTTCAAGATCCGCC
ACAACATCGAGGACGGCAGCGTGCAGCTCGCCGACCACTACCAGCAGAACACCCCCATCGGCGACGGCCC
CGTGCTGCTGCCCGACAACCACTACCTGAGCACCCAGTCCGCCCTGAGCAAAGACCCCAACGAGAAGCGC
GATCACATGGTCCTGCTGGAGTTCGTGACCGCCGCCGGGATCACTCTCGGCATGGACGAGCTGTACAAGT
CCGGACTCAGATCTCGAGCTCAAGCTTCGAATTCTACAGTGGCTGCAGGTGGCAGCAGTGCCAAGGTGGG
CACTGCCTATGAGCAGCTCATTGGAAAACTGATGGATGGTGAAGGAGATCCAGATTCGCCGCTCTGGAGG
CACCCCATGCTGTGCTACAGCAAAGACGGCCTATACGCCTCCCTCACCACCCTGCCCTCTGAGGCCTTGC
AGACGGAGGCCCTCAAGCTCTTCAAGTCCTGCCAGCTCTTCATCAACGTGCCGGTGGAAGCTGCCTCGGT
GGACTACCATGTGTCCCTGGCCCAGACCGCACTGCAGGTCTGCCTGGTTCACCCCGAGCTGCAGAGTGAG
ATCTACTGCCAACTCATGAAGCAGACCAGCTGCCGCCCACCTCAGAAGTACTCCCTCATGCAGTGCTGGC
AGCTCCTCGCTCTGTGTGCTCCACTTTTCCTGCCTCAGCATCACTTCCTCTGGTATGTCAAGCAGCAGCT
CCAACGCCATGCAGATCCCAGAAGTGAAACTGGCCAGTATGCCACCTACTGCCAGCGGGCAGTGGAGCGG
ACCCTGCGGACCGGGGAGCGGGAAGCCAGGCCATCGCGCATGGAAGTGGTGTCCATCCTGCTGCGTAACC
CCTTCCACCACTCCTTGCCCTTCAGCATCCCCGTGCACTTTACCAACGGGACTTACCATGTGGTTGGTTT
TGACGGCTCTTCCACGGTTGATGAGTTCCTCCAGCGGCTGAACCAGGAGATAGGCATGAGAAAGCCATCC
CACTCTGGCTTTGCCCTCTTCACGGACGATCCCTCGGGCAGGGACCTGGAGCACTGCCTGCAGGGAAGTG
TCAAGATCTGTGATGCCATCTCCAAGTGGGAACAAGCCATGAAGGAGCTGCACCCCGGAAAGTCTGAGGG
TGGGACACGCGTCGTGAAGCTGATGTACAAGAACAGGCTGTACTTTCGCAGTCAAGTCAAAGGGGAGACG
GACCGAGAACGGCTGCTCCTTGCCTCTCAAACCAGTAGAGAGATAGTGGCAGGGAGGTTTCCTATCAACA
AGGAATTGGCTCTTGAGATGGCTGCCCTGATGGCCCAGGTAGAATATGGGGACTTGGAGAAGCCTGCCCT
GCCAGGCCCTGGAGGCACATCCCCTGCCAAGGCTCAGCATCTTCTCCAGCAGGTCCTAGACAGGTTCCAC
CCCAGGCGCTATAGACATGGGGCCCCCGCTGAACAGCTGAGGCACCTGGCAGATATGTTGACCACAAAAT
GGGCAACATTGCAAGGATGCTCCCCTCCTGAGTGCATCCGCATCTACCTGACCGTGGCCAGGAAATGGCC
TTTCTTTGGTGCTAAACTTTTTGCTGCTCAGCCTGCCCAGCTGTCTTCCAAGGAGAACGCTCTGGTGTGG
ATTGCTGTGAATGAGGATGGCGTCAGCATCCTGGACCACAACACTATGCAAGTGCACATCACTTACCCCT
ACTCTTCAGTGACAACGTTTGGTGGCTGCAGGGATGACTTCATGCTTGTGATTAGATCTATCCCAGACAA
GAGCTCTGGAAAAAGCCACATTGAGAAGTTGATCTTCCGGATGGCTGCTCCCAAGATTGCAGAAGCCACC
TTCATCATGGCCAGCTATATGAACCATTGCACTACAACTGTGAACCCCCCCACCAACCCACCCGGAGCCT
GCCAGCTGTGGGAACTGGATGGACGACAGTTCTTTTCTTCTGTTTCCTGTGCTACCAAGGGGCCAACGTT
GCTGTGAGTCGACGGTACCGCGGGCCCGGGATCCACCGGATCTAGATAACTGATCATAATCAGCCATACC
ACATTTGTAGAGGTTTTACTTGCTTTAAAAAACCTCCCACACCTCCCCCTGAACCTGAAACATAAAATGA
ATGCAATTGTTGTTGTTAACTTGTTTATTGCAGCTTATAATGGTTACAAATAAAGCAATAGCATCACAAA
TTTCACAAATAAAGCATTTTTTTCACTGCATTCTAGTTGTGGTTTGTCCAAACTCATCAATGTATCTTAA
CGCGTAAATTGTAAGCGTTAATATTTTGTTAAAATTCGCGTTAAATTTTTGTTAAATCAGCTCATTTTTT
AACCAATAGGCCGAAATCGGCAAAATCCCTTATAAATCAAAAGAATAGACCGAGATAGGGT
[37 nt withheld, positions 3492-3528]
AAAGAACGTGGACTCCAACGTCAAAGG
[49 nt withheld, positions 3556-3604]
T
[91 nt withheld, positions 3606-3696]
G
[124 nt withheld, positions 3698-3821]
CAGGTGGCACTTTTCGGGGAAATGTGCGCGGAACCCCTATTTGTTTATTTTTCTAAATACATTCAAATAT
GTATCCGCTCATGAGACAATAACCCTGATAAATGCTTCAATAATATTGAAAAAGGAAGAGTCCTGAGGCG
GAAAGAACCAGCTGTGGAATGTGTGTCAGTTAGGGTGTGGAAAGTCCCCAGGCTCCCCAGCAGGCAGAAG
TATGCAAAGCATGCATCTCAATTAGTCAGCAACCAGGTGTGGAAAGTCCCCAGGCTCCCCAGCAGGCAGA
AGTATGCAAAGCATGCATCTCAATTAGTCAGCAACCATAGTCCCGCCCCTAACTCCGCCCATCCCGCCCC
TAACTCCGCCCAGTTCCGCCCATTCTCCGCCCCATGGCTGACTAATTTTTTTTATTTATGCAGAGGCCGA
GGCCGCCTCGGCCTCTGAGCTATTCCAGAAGTAGTGAGGAGGCTTTTTTGGAGGCCTAGGCTTTTGCAAA
GATCGATCAAGAGACAGGATGAGGATCGTTTCGCATGATTGAACAAGATGGATTGCACGCAGGTTCTCCG
GCCGCTTGGGTGGAGAGGCTATTCGGCTATGACTGGGCACAACAGACAATCGGCTGCTCTGATGCCGCCG
TGTTCCGGCTGTCAGCGCAGGGGCGCCCGGTTCTTTTTGTCAAGACCGACCTGTCCGGTGCCCTGAATGA
ACTGCAAGACGAGGCAGCGCGGCTATCGTGGCTGGCCACGACGGGCGTTCCTTGCGCAGCTGTGCTCGAC
GTTGTCACTGAAGCGGGAAGGGACTGGCTGCTATTGGGCGAAGTGCCGGGGCAGGATCTCCTGTCATCTC
ACCTTGCTCCTGCCGAGAAAGTATCCATCATGGCTGATGCAATGCGGCGGCTGCATACGCTTGATCCGGC
TACCTGCCCATTCGACCACCAAGCGAAACATCGCATCGAGCGAGCACGTACTCGGATGGAAGCCGGTCTT
GTCGATCAGGATGATCTGGACGAAGAGCATCAGGGGCTCGCGCCAGCCGAACTGTTCGCCAGGCTCAAGG
CGAGCATGCCCGACGGCGAGGATCTCGTCGTGACCCATGGCGATGCCTGCTTGCCGAATATCATGGTGGA
AAATGGCCGCTTTTCTGGATTCATCGACTGTGGCCGGCTGGGTGTGGCGGACCGCTATCAGGACATAGCG
TTGGCTACCCGTGATATTGCTGAAGAGCTTGGCGGCGAATGGGCTGACCGCTTCCTCGTGCTTTACGGTA
TCGCCGCTCCCGATTCGCAGCGCATCGCCTTCTATCGCCTTCTTGACGAGTTCTTCTGAGCGGGACTCTG
GGGTTCGAAATGACCGACCAAGCGACGCCCAACCTGCCATCACGAGATTTCGATTCCACCGCCGCCTTCT
ATGAAAGGTTGGGCTTCGGAATCGTTTTCCGGGACGCCGGCTGGATGATCCTCCAGCGCGGGGATCTCAT
GCTGGAGTTCTTCGCCCACCCTAGGGGGAGGCTAACTGAAACACGGAAGGAGACAATACCGGAAGGAACC
CGCGCTATGACGGCAATAAAAAGACAGAATAAAACGCACGGTGTTGGGTCGTTTGTTCATAAACGCGGGG
TTCGGTCCCAGGGCTGGCACTCTGTCGATACCCCACCGAGACCCCATTGGGGCCAATACGCCCGCGTTTC
TTCCTTTTCCCCACCCCACCCCCCAAGTTCGGGTGAAGGCCCAGGGCTCGCAGCCAACGTCGGGGCGGCA
GGCCCTGCCATAGCCTCAGGTTACTCATATATACTTTAGATTGATTTAAAACTTCATTTTTAATTTAAAA
GGATCTAGGTGAAGATCCTTTTTGATAATCTCATGACCAAAATCCCTTAACGTGAGTTTTCGTTCCACTG
AGCGTCAGACCCCGTAGAAAAGATCAAAGGATCTTCTTGAGATCCTTTTTTTCTGCGCGTAATCTGCTGC
TTGCAAACAAAAAAACCACCGCTACCAGCGGTGGTTTGTTTGCCGGATCAAGAGCTACCAACTCTTTTTC
CGAAGGTAACTGGCTTCAGCAGAGCGCAGATACCAAATACTGTCCTTCTAGTGTAGCCGTAGTTAGGCCA
CCACTTCAAGAACTCTGTAGCACCGCCTACATACCTCGCTCTGCTAATCCTGTTACCAGTGGCTGCTGCC
AGTGGCGATAAGTCGTGTCTTACCGGGTTGGACTCAAGACGATAGTTACCGGATAAGGCGCAGCGGTCGG
GCTGAACGGGGGGTTCGTGCACACAGCCCAGCTTGGAGCGAACGACCTACACCGAACTGAGATACCTACA
GCGTGAGCTATGAGAAAGCGCCACGCTTCCCGAAGGGAGAAAGGCGGACAGGTATCCGGTAAGCGGCAGG
GTCGGAACAGGAGAGCGCACGAGGGAGCTTCCAGGGGGAAACGCCTGGTATCTTTATAGTCCTGTCGGGT
TTCGCCACCTCTGACTTGAGCGTCGATTTTTGTGATGCTCGTCAGGGGGGCGGAGCCTATGGAAAAACGC
CAGCAACGCGGCCTTTTTACGGTTCCTGGCCTTTTGCTGGCCTTTTGCTCACATGTTCTTTCCTGCGTTA
TCCCCTGATTCTGTGGATAACCGTATTACCGCCATGCAT
Features (pLannotate 1.2.2; 16 found; start..end, strand, type, name):
     61..364     +  enhancer       CMV enhancer: human cytomegalovirus immediate early enhancer
    365..568     +  promoter       CMV promoter: human cytomegalovirus (CMV) immediate early promoter
    613..1329    +  CDS            EGFP: EGFP is a basic (constitutively fluorescent) green fluorescent protein published in 1996, derived from Aequorea victoria. It is reported to be a rapidly-maturing weak dimer with moderate acid sensitivity.
   1330..1370    +  misc_feature   MCS (fragment): multiple cloning site
   1366..3084    +  CDS            Plekhh1 (fragment): PKHH1_MOUSE - Also known as Kiaa1200. Experimental evidence at protein level: Swiss-Prot protein existence level 1. From Mus musculus (Mouse).
   3087..3114    +  misc_feature   MCS (fragment): multiple cloning site
   3131..3215    +  CDS            large T antigen (fragment): large T antigen from SV40 (simian virus 40)
   3238..3359    +  polyA_signal   SV40 poly(A) signal: SV40 polyadenylation signal
   3393..3821    -  rep_origin     f1 ori (sequence partly withheld): f1 bacteriophage origin of replication; arrow indicates direction of (+) strand synthesis
   3848..3952    +  promoter       AmpR promoter: bla
   3954..4311    +  promoter       SV40 promoter: SV40 enhancer and early promoter
   4346..5140    +  CDS            NeoR/KanR: aminoglycoside phosphotransferase from Tn5; aph(3')-II (or nptII); confers resistance to neomycin, kanamycin, and G418 (Geneticin®)
   5161..5313    +  CDS            ble (fragment): BLE_KLEPN - Experimental evidence at protein level: Swiss-Prot protein existence level 1. Binding protein with a strong affinity to the bleomycin family of antibiotics. Binds to CL990; an antimitotic-antibiotic compound. From Klebsiella pneumoniae.
   5372..5419    +  polyA_signal   HSV TK poly(A) signal: herpes simplex virus thymidine kinase polyadenylation signal (Cole and Stacy, 1985)
   5510..5526    -  polyA_signal   bGH poly(A) signal (fragment): bovine growth hormone polyadenylation signal
   5748..6336    +  rep_origin     ori: high-copy-number ColE1/pMB1/pBR322/pUC origin of replication
