>Addgene plasmid #187370 | EGFP-Plekhh1-MyTH-FERM | addgene full sequence | sequence record 368868 | Addgene NGS Result
TAGTTATTAATAGTAATCAATTACGGGGTCATTAGTTCATAGCCCATATATGGAGTTCCGCGTTACATAA
CTTACGGTAAATGGCCCGCCTGGCTGACCGCCCAACGACCCCCGCCCATTGACGTCAATAATGACGTATG
TTCCCATAGTAACGCCAATAGGGACTTTCCATTGACGTCAATGGGTGGAGTATTTACGGTAAACTGCCCA
CTTGGCAGTACATCAAGTGTATCATATGCCAAGTACGCCCCCTATTGACGTCAATGACGGTAAATGGCCC
GCCTGGCATTATGCCCAGTACATGACCTTATGGGACTTTCCTACTTGGCAGTACATCTACGTATTAGTCA
TCGCTATTACCATGGTGATGCGGTTTTGGCAGTACATCAATGGGCGTGGATAGCGGTTTGACTCACGGGG
ATTTCCAAGTCTCCACCCCATTGACGTCAATGGGAGTTTGTTTTGGCACCAAAATCAACGGGACTTTCCA
AAATGTCGTAACAACTCCGCCCCATTGACGCAAATGGGCGGTAGGCGTGTACGGTGGGAGGTCTATATAA
GCAGAGCTGGTTTAGTGAACCGTCAGATCCGCTAGCGCTACCGGTCGCCACCATGGTGAGCAAGGGCGAG
GAGCTGTTCACCGGGGTGGTGCCCATCCTGGTCGAGCTGGACGGCGACGTAAACGGCCACAAGTTCAGCG
TGTCCGGCGAGGGCGAGGGCGATGCCACCTACGGCAAGCTGACCCTGAAGTTCATCTGCACCACCGGCAA
GCTGCCCGTGCCCTGGCCCACCCTCGTGACCACCCTGACCTACGGCGTGCAGTGCTTCAGCCGCTACCCC
GACCACATGAAGCAGCACGACTTCTTCAAGTCCGCCATGCCCGAAGGCTACGTCCAGGAGCGCACCATCT
TCTTCAAGGACGACGGCAACTACAAGACCCGCGCCGAGGTGAAGTTCGAGGGCGACACCCTGGTGAACCG
CATCGAGCTGAAGGGCATCGACTTCAAGGAGGACGGCAACATCCTGGGGCACAAGCTGGAGTACAACTAC
AACAGCCACAACGTCTATATCATGGCCGACAAGCAGAAGAACGGCATCAAGGTGAACTTCAAGATCCGCC
ACAACATCGAGGACGGCAGCGTGCAGCTCGCCGACCACTACCAGCAGAACACCCCCATCGGCGACGGCCC
CGTGCTGCTGCCCGACAACCACTACCTGAGCACCCAGTCCGCCCTGAGCAAAGACCCCAACGAGAAGCGC
GATCACATGGTCCTGCTGGAGTTCGTGACCGCCGCCGGGATCACTCTCGGCATGGACGAGCTGTACAAGT
CCGGACTCAGATCTCGAGCTCAAGCTTCGAATTCTACAGTGGCTGCAGGTGGCAGCAGTGCCAAGGTGGG
CACTGCCTATGAGCAGCTCATTGGAAAACTGATGGATGGTGAAGGAGATCCAGATTCGCCGCTCTGGAGG
CACCCCATGCTGTGCTACAGCAAAGACGGCCTATACGCCTCCCTCACCACCCTGCCCTCTGAGGCCTTGC
AGACGGAGGCCCTCAAGCTCTTCAAGTCCTGCCAGCTCTTCATCAACGTGCCGGTGGAAGCTGCCTCGGT
GGACTACCATGTGTCCCTGGCCCAGACCGCACTGCAGGTCTGCCTGGTTCACCCCGAGCTGCAGAGTGAG
ATCTACTGCCAACTCATGAAGCAGACCAGCTGCCGCCCACCTCAGAAGTACTCCCTCATGCAGTGCTGGC
AGCTCCTCGCTCTGTGTGCTCCACTTTTCCTGCCTCAGCATCACTTCCTCTGGTATGTCAAGCAGCAGCT
CCAACGCCATGCAGATCCCAGAAGTGAAACTGGCCAGTATGCCACCTACTGCCAGCGGGCAGTGGAGCGG
ACCCTGCGGACCGGGGAGCGGGAAGCCAGGCCATCGCGCATGGAAGTGGTGTCCATCCTGCTGCGTAACC
CCTTCCACCACTCCTTGCCCTTCAGCATCCCCGTGCACTTTACCAACGGGACTTACCATGTGGTTGGTTT
TGACGGCTCTTCCACGGTTGATGAGTTCCTCCAGCGGCTGAACCAGGAGATAGGCATGAGAAAGCCATCC
CACTCTGGCTTTGCCCTCTTCACGGACGATCCCTCGGGCAGGGACCTGGAGCACTGCCTGCAGGGAAGTG
TCAAGATCTGTGATGCCATCTCCAAGTGGGAACAAGCCATGAAGGAGCTGCACCCCGGAAAGTCTGAGGG
TGGGACACGCGTCGTGAAGCTGATGTACAAGAACAGGCTGTACTTTCGCAGTCAAGTCAAAGGGGAGACG
GACCGAGAACGGCTGCTCCTTGCCTCTCAAACCAGTAGAGAGATAGTGGCAGGGAGGTTTCCTATCAACA
AGGAATTGGCTCTTGAGATGGCTGCCCTGATGGCCCAGGTAGAATATGGGGACTTGGAGAAGCCTGCCCT
GCCAGGCCCTGGAGGCACATCCCCTGCCAAGGCTCAGCATCTTCTCCAGCAGGTCCTAGACAGGTTCCAC
CCCAGGCGCTATAGACATGGGGCCCCCGCTGAACAGCTGAGGCACCTGGCAGATATGTTGACCACAAAAT
GGGCAACATTGCAAGGATGCTCCCCTCCTGAGTGCATCCGCATCTACCTGACCGTGGCCAGGAAATGGCC
TTTCTTTGGTGCTAAACTTTTTGCTGCTCAGCCTGCCCAGCTGTCTTCCAAGGAGAACGCTCTGGTGTGG
ATTGCTGTGAATGAGGATGGCGTCAGCATCCTGGACCACAACACTATGCAAGTGCACATCACTTACCCCT
ACTCTTCAGTGACAACGTTTGGTGGCTGCAGGGATGACTTCATGCTTGTGATTAGATCTATCCCAGACAA
GAGCTCTGGAAAAAGCCACATTGAGAAGTTGATCTTCCGGATGGCTGCTCCCAAGATTGCAGAAGCCACC
TTCATCATGGCCAGCTATATGAACCATTGCACTACAACTGTGAACCCCCCCACCAACCCACCCGGAGCCT
GCCAGCTGTGGGAACTGGATGGACGACAGTTCTTTTCTTCTGTTTCCTGTGCTACCAAGGGGCCAACGTT
GCTGTGAGTCGACGGTACCGCGGGCCCGGGATCCACCGGATCTAGATAACTGATCATAATCAGCCATACC
ACATTTGTAGAGGTTTTACTTGCTTTAAAAAACCTCCCACACCTCCCCCTGAACCTGAAACATAAAATGA
ATGCAATTGTTGTTGTTAACTTGTTTATTGCAGCTTATAATGGTTACAAATAAAGCAATAGCATCACAAA
TTTCACAAATAAAGCATTTTTTTCACTGCATTCTAGTTGTGGTTTGTCCAAACTCATCAATGTATCTTAA
CGCGTAAATTGTAAGCGTTAATATTTTGTTAAAATTCGCGTTAAATTTTTGTTAAATCAGCTCATTTTTT
AACCAATAGGCCGAAATCGGCAAAATCCCTTATAAATCAAAAGAATAGACCGAGATAGGGT
[37 nt withheld, positions 3492-3528]
AAAGAACGTGGACTCCAACGTCAAAGG
[49 nt withheld, positions 3556-3604]
T
[91 nt withheld, positions 3606-3696]
G
[124 nt withheld, positions 3698-3821]
CAGGTGGCACTTTTCGGGGAAATGTGCGCGGAACCCCTATTTGTTTATTTTTCTAAATACATTCAAATAT
GTATCCGCTCATGAGACAATAACCCTGATAAATGCTTCAATAATATTGAAAAAGGAAGAGTCCTGAGGCG
GAAAGAACCAGCTGTGGAATGTGTGTCAGTTAGGGTGTGGAAAGTCCCCAGGCTCCCCAGCAGGCAGAAG
TATGCAAAGCATGCATCTCAATTAGTCAGCAACCAGGTGTGGAAAGTCCCCAGGCTCCCCAGCAGGCAGA
AGTATGCAAAGCATGCATCTCAATTAGTCAGCAACCATAGTCCCGCCCCTAACTCCGCCCATCCCGCCCC
TAACTCCGCCCAGTTCCGCCCATTCTCCGCCCCATGGCTGACTAATTTTTTTTATTTATGCAGAGGCCGA
GGCCGCCTCGGCCTCTGAGCTATTCCAGAAGTAGTGAGGAGGCTTTTTTGGAGGCCTAGGCTTTTGCAAA
GATCGATCAAGAGACAGGATGAGGATCGTTTCGCATGATTGAACAAGATGGATTGCACGCAGGTTCTCCG
GCCGCTTGGGTGGAGAGGCTATTCGGCTATGACTGGGCACAACAGACAATCGGCTGCTCTGATGCCGCCG
TGTTCCGGCTGTCAGCGCAGGGGCGCCCGGTTCTTTTTGTCAAGACCGACCTGTCCGGTGCCCTGAATGA
ACTGCAAGACGAGGCAGCGCGGCTATCGTGGCTGGCCACGACGGGCGTTCCTTGCGCAGCTGTGCTCGAC
GTTGTCACTGAAGCGGGAAGGGACTGGCTGCTATTGGGCGAAGTGCCGGGGCAGGATCTCCTGTCATCTC
ACCTTGCTCCTGCCGAGAAAGTATCCATCATGGCTGATGCAATGCGGCGGCTGCATACGCTTGATCCGGC
TACCTGCCCATTCGACCACCAAGCGAAACATCGCATCGAGCGAGCACGTACTCGGATGGAAGCCGGTCTT
GTCGATCAGGATGATCTGGACGAAGAGCATCAGGGGCTCGCGCCAGCCGAACTGTTCGCCAGGCTCAAGG
CGAGCATGCCCGACGGCGAGGATCTCGTCGTGACCCATGGCGATGCCTGCTTGCCGAATATCATGGTGGA
AAATGGCCGCTTTTCTGGATTCATCGACTGTGGCCGGCTGGGTGTGGCGGACCGCTATCAGGACATAGCG
TTGGCTACCCGTGATATTGCTGAAGAGCTTGGCGGCGAATGGGCTGACCGCTTCCTCGTGCTTTACGGTA
TCGCCGCTCCCGATTCGCAGCGCATCGCCTTCTATCGCCTTCTTGACGAGTTCTTCTGAGCGGGACTCTG
GGGTTCGAAATGACCGACCAAGCGACGCCCAACCTGCCATCACGAGATTTCGATTCCACCGCCGCCTTCT
ATGAAAGGTTGGGCTTCGGAATCGTTTTCCGGGACGCCGGCTGGATGATCCTCCAGCGCGGGGATCTCAT
GCTGGAGTTCTTCGCCCACCCTAGGGGGAGGCTAACTGAAACACGGAAGGAGACAATACCGGAAGGAACC
CGCGCTATGACGGCAATAAAAAGACAGAATAAAACGCACGGTGTTGGGTCGTTTGTTCATAAACGCGGGG
TTCGGTCCCAGGGCTGGCACTCTGTCGATACCCCACCGAGACCCCATTGGGGCCAATACGCCCGCGTTTC
TTCCTTTTCCCCACCCCACCCCCCAAGTTCGGGTGAAGGCCCAGGGCTCGCAGCCAACGTCGGGGCGGCA
GGCCCTGCCATAGCCTCAGGTTACTCATATATACTTTAGATTGATTTAAAACTTCATTTTTAATTTAAAA
GGATCTAGGTGAAGATCCTTTTTGATAATCTCATGACCAAAATCCCTTAACGTGAGTTTTCGTTCCACTG
AGCGTCAGACCCCGTAGAAAAGATCAAAGGATCTTCTTGAGATCCTTTTTTTCTGCGCGTAATCTGCTGC
TTGCAAACAAAAAAACCACCGCTACCAGCGGTGGTTTGTTTGCCGGATCAAGAGCTACCAACTCTTTTTC
CGAAGGTAACTGGCTTCAGCAGAGCGCAGATACCAAATACTGTTCTTCTAGTGTAGCCGTAGTTAGGCCA
CCACTTCAAGAACTCTGTAGCACCGCCTACATACCTCGCTCTGCTAATCCTGTTACCAGTGGCTGCTGCC
AGTGGCGATAAGTCGTGTCTTACCGGGTTGGACTCAAGACGATAGTTACCGGATAAGGCGCAGCGGTCGG
GCTGAACGGGGGGTTCGTGCACACAGCCCAGCTTGGAGCGAACGACCTACACCGAACTGAGATACCTACA
GCGTGAGCTATGAGAAAGCGCCACGCTTCCCGAAGGGAGAAAGGCGGACAGGTATCCGGTAAGCGGCAGG
GTCGGAACAGGAGAGCGCACGAGGGAGCTTCCAGGGGGAAACGCCTGGTATCTTTATAGTCCTGTCGGGT
TTCGCCACCTCTGACTTGAGCGTCGATTTTTGTGATGCTCGTCAGGGGGGCGGAGCCTATGGAAAAACGC
CAGCAACGCGGCCTTTTTACGGTTCCTGGCCTTTTGCTGGCCTTTTGCTCACATGTTCTTTCCTGCGTTA
TCCCCTGATTCTGTGGATAACCGTATTACCGCCATGCAT
Features (pLannotate 1.2.2; 16 found; start..end, strand, type, name):
     61..364     +  enhancer       CMV enhancer: human cytomegalovirus immediate early enhancer
    365..568     +  promoter       CMV promoter: human cytomegalovirus (CMV) immediate early promoter
    613..1329    +  CDS            EGFP: EGFP is a basic (constitutively fluorescent) green fluorescent protein published in 1996, derived from Aequorea victoria. It is reported to be a rapidly-maturing weak dimer with moderate acid sensitivity.
   1330..1370    +  misc_feature   MCS (fragment): multiple cloning site
   1366..3084    +  CDS            Plekhh1 (fragment): PKHH1_MOUSE - Also known as Kiaa1200. Experimental evidence at protein level: Swiss-Prot protein existence level 1. From Mus musculus (Mouse).
   3087..3114    +  misc_feature   MCS (fragment): multiple cloning site
   3131..3215    +  CDS            large T antigen (fragment): large T antigen from SV40 (simian virus 40)
   3238..3359    +  polyA_signal   SV40 poly(A) signal: SV40 polyadenylation signal
   3393..3821    -  rep_origin     f1 ori (sequence partly withheld): f1 bacteriophage origin of replication; arrow indicates direction of (+) strand synthesis
   3848..3952    +  promoter       AmpR promoter: bla
   3954..4311    +  promoter       SV40 promoter: SV40 enhancer and early promoter
   4346..5140    +  CDS            NeoR/KanR: aminoglycoside phosphotransferase from Tn5; aph(3')-II (or nptII); confers resistance to neomycin, kanamycin, and G418 (Geneticin®)
   5161..5313    +  CDS            ble (fragment): BLE_KLEPN - Experimental evidence at protein level: Swiss-Prot protein existence level 1. Binding protein with a strong affinity to the bleomycin family of antibiotics. Binds to CL990; an antimitotic-antibiotic compound. From Klebsiella pneumoniae.
   5372..5419    +  polyA_signal   HSV TK poly(A) signal: herpes simplex virus thymidine kinase polyadenylation signal (Cole and Stacy, 1985)
   5510..5526    -  polyA_signal   bGH poly(A) signal (fragment): bovine growth hormone polyadenylation signal
   5748..6336    +  rep_origin     ori: high-copy-number ColE1/pMB1/pBR322/pUC origin of replication
