[The description below was written by a language model from this plasmid's Addgene catalogue record and pLannotate feature annotations shown in this document.]
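Description:
EGFP-Plekhh1-MyTH-FERM is a mammalian expression plasmid built on the Clontech pEGFP-C1 backbone, in which a fragment of Plekhh1 covering its MyTH and FERM domains is fused in frame to the C-terminus of EGFP. The insert of about 1.7 kb was introduced by Gibson cloning into the multiple cloning site downstream of the EGFP coding sequence, so the fluorescent protein sits at the N-terminus of the fusion. Transcription is driven by the human cytomegalovirus immediate early enhancer and promoter and terminated by the SV40 polyadenylation signal, giving strong constitutive expression in transfected mammalian cells. The catalogue entry lists the insert as human, whereas the automated annotation matched the coding region to the mouse Plekhh1 protein entry. This may simply reflect which ortholog is in the annotation database, but the record does not resolve the difference.

The sequenced plasmid is about 6.45 kb and is propagated in E. coli at high copy number from a ColE1/pUC-type origin. It also carries an f1 phage origin, which allows single-stranded DNA production. A single NeoR/KanR (Tn5 aminoglycoside phosphotransferase) cassette serves both hosts: a bacterial promoter provides kanamycin selection in E. coli, while the SV40 enhancer/early promoter and the HSV TK polyadenylation signal allow G418 selection of stably transfected mammalian cells. The short large T antigen, ble and bGH poly(A) fragments in the feature table appear to be partial matches to backbone sequence rather than functional elements.

The associated publication describes Plekhh1 as a partner of myosin 1 and an effector of EphB2 that controls the cortical actin network during cell repulsion. The plasmid is suited to imaging the localisation of this isolated domain region, or testing its contribution, in cultured cells.
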