Addgene plasmid #187370: EGFP-Plekhh1-MyTH-FERM
Purpose: Expresses human Plekhh1-MyTH-FERM labelled with EGFP
Depositing lab: Evelyne Coudrier. Depositing organization: Institut Curie. Publication: Plekhh1, a partner of myosin 1 and an effector of EphB2, controls the cortical actin network during cell repulsion. Prosperi MT, Pernier J, Lachuer H, Coudrier E. J Cell Sci. 2021 Dec 1;134(23). pii: 272686. doi: 10.1242/jcs.258802. Epub 2021 Dec 6. PubMed 34723325.
Backbone
  Vector backbone: pEGFP-C1
  Backbone manufacturer: Clontech
  Backbone size w/o insert (bp): 4728
  Vector type: Mammalian Expression
Growth in bacteria
  Bacterial resistance: Kanamycin, 50 μg/mL
  Growth temperature: 37°C
  Growth strain: DH5alpha
  Copy number: High Copy
Gene/Insert
  Gene/Insert name: Plekhh1-MyTH-FERM
  Species: H. sapiens (human)
  Insert size (bp): 1722
  Promoter: CMV
  Tag / fusion protein: EGFP (N terminal on backbone)
  Cloning method: Gibson Cloning
  Sequencing primers: 5′ EGFP-N
Terms and licenses: Academic/Nonprofit Terms; Industry Terms: Not Available to Industry
How to cite: EGFP-Plekhh1-MyTH-FERM was a gift from Evelyne Coudrier (Addgene plasmid # 187370 ; http://n2t.net/addgene:187370 ; RRID:Addgene_187370)
